>Addgene plasmid #182349 | pSEM389 - mosTI unc-119 - NNN - mScarlet(nls) - tbb-2 | addgene full sequence | sequence record 361661 | Addgene NGS Result
CCAGTCACGACGTTGTAAAACGACGGCCAGTCATGCATAATCCGCACGCATCTGGAATAAGGAAGTGCCA
TTCCGCCTGACCTAAGTGCTTTTCGAGATCGCCAAACCGGAGAACGATCAGGAGAATGATGAGTCGCCAC
AGGAGTCGGCAAGATACGTGCGTTATAGATTTGCTCCAAACTTTTTGAAACTCAAAACGGTCGGAGCAAC
TGTGGAATTCAAAGTAGGAGACATCCCAATCCATCATTTCCGAATGATCGAACGTCACTTCTTCAAAGAT
CGCCTTCTGAAGTGTTTTGACTTTGAATTCGGATTCTGTATTCCGAATTCACGAAACAACTGTGAACATA
TCTATGAGTTCCCTCAACTCTCTCAACAACTCAGTGAGTCATTATTCTAAAAAGTACAATTCAAAAGACT
AATCTCTTTTTCAGTGGACGACATGATCAACAATCCAAACGAGACTCGTTCTGACAGCTTCTATTTCGTC
GATAACAAACTCGTCATGCACAACAAAGCCGACTACTCATATGATGCATAAATCTTCATTGTTGAGTTTA
TCTTGTTGATTTTTGAATAAATTATCAACTCTTTACTTTTTAATGGGTTATGAAATAAATAAACATTGAA
AACTGATAAACAACGTTCATCTCTATAACTTCGTATAGCATACATTATACGAAGTTATTGCCTGAGACCA
GCTAGCAAGCTTGCATGCCTGCAGGTCGACTCTAGAGGATCCCCGGGTACCGAGCTCAGGTCTCTAAAAA
TGCCCAAAAAGAAACGAAAGGTCGTTTCTAAGGGCGAAGCCGTCATCAAGGTAAGTTTTACGAAATTCTG
AAGCTCACAAAACATGGAGTACATTTTTCAGGAGTTCATGCGGTTCAAGGTCCACATGGAGGGTAGTATG
AACGGACACGAGTTCGAGATAGAGGGAGAGGGAGAGGGACGGCCATACGAGGGAACCCAAACGGCCAAGC
TCAAGGTCACCAAAGGGGGACCACTCCCATTCTCCTGGGATATCCTCTCCCCACAGTTCATGTACGGAAG
TCGTGCCTTCACCAAGCACCCCGCAGGTAAGTTTATAATCTATGATCTTAATTTGGCAATGGAAAAAGTT
TTTTCAGATATACCAGATTACTATAAGCAGTCCTTCCCAGAGGGATTCAAATGGGAGCGTGTCATGAACT
TCGAGGATGGAGGAGCCGTCACCGTCACGCAAGACACGTCCCTCGAGGATGGAACCCTAATCTACAAGGT
AAAGCTTCGTGGAACCAACTTCCCCCCAGGTAAGTTTTATTCCATAATACAAATATATATTGAACAATAA
TGCTTTTCAGATGGACCAGTCATGCAAAAGAAAACTATGGGATGGGAAGCCTCGACCGAACGTCTCTACC
CAGAGGACGGGGTCCTCAAAGGAGATATCAAGATGGCCCTAAGACTCAAGGACGGAGGACGGTATCTTGC
CGATTTCAAGACCACGTACAAGGCTAAGAAGCCAGTACAAATGCCAGGGGCCTACAACGTAGACCGTAAA
CTCGACATCACGTCCCACAACGAGGACTACACGGTCGTCGAACAATACGAACGTTCCGAAGGACGTCACT
CCACCGGAGGGATGGACGAGCTCTACAAGTCCCGGCGTCGTAAGGCCAACCCAACGAAGCTCTCCGAGAA
CGCCAAAAAGCTCGCCAAAGAGGTCGAGAATTAAATGCAAAATCCTTTCAAGCATTCCCTTCTTCTCTAT
CACTCTTCTTTCTTTTTGTCAAAAAATTCTCTCGCTAATTTATTTGCTTTTTTAATGTTATTATTTTATG
ACTTTTTATAGTCACTGAAAAGTTTGCATCTGAGTGAAGTGAATGCTATCAAAATGTGATTCTGTCTGAT
GTACTTTCACAATCTCTCTTCAATTCCATTTTGAAGTGCTTTAAACCCGAAAGGTTGAGAAAAATGCGAG
CGCTCAAATATTTGTATTGTGTTCGTTGAGTGACCCAACAAAAAGAGGAAACTTTATTGTGCCGCCAAGA
AAAAAGTCTCACAGGAAACGGAGAATCTGTGCGGCAATGTCTTATCATTTGAAACGCGCCGTATCGATGC
TGACATCATGCGGCTCCCGTGTTAGTCGAGAAGATGGGTACGGGCCTTTATTCATCCAACACTCTACGGC
TTCTTCAAGAGCTAGTAGGGCACCCTGTAGTTGGAAAGGGATTATTTCGTATGGCGAGCCCATACCGTCT
TTCTTGCGGAAGCTTAACACGATAGGAAGTTGGATAGTTTCGAACGATGGTTCCATACGGAACGCTGTCT
CAAGGATGAGTCTGACGGAGTGTAACTCGAAGGCTAGGTGGAGGCTCAGTGATGATAAGTCTGCGATGGT
GGATGCATGTGTCATGGTCATAGCTGTTTCCTGTGTGAAATTGTTATCCGCTCAGAGGGCACAATCCTAT
TCCGCGCTATCCGACAATCTCCAAGACATTAGGTGGAGTTCAGTTCGGCGTATGGCATATGTCGCTGGAA
AGAACATGTGAGCAAAAGGCCAGCAAAAGGCCAGGAACCGTAAAAAGGCCGCGTTGCTGGCGTTTTTCCA
TAGGCTCCGCCCCCCTGACGAGCATCACAAAAATCGACGCTCAAGTCAGAGGTGGCGAAACCCGACAGGA
CTATAAAGATACCAGGCGTTTCCCCCTGGAAGCTCCCTCGTGCGCTCTCCTGTTCCGACCCTGCCGCTTA
CCGGATACCTGTCCGCCTTTCTCCCTTCGGGAAGCGTGGCGCTTTCTCATAGCTCACGCTGTAGGTATCT
CAGTTCGGTGTAGGTCGTTCGCTCCAAGCTGGGCTGTGTGCACGAACCCCCCGTTCAGCCCGACCGCTGC
GCCTTATCCGGTAACTATCGTCTTGAGTCCAACCCGGTAAGACACGACTTATCGCCACTGGCAGCAGCCA
CTGGTAACAGGATTAGCAGAGCGAGGTATGTAGGCGGTGCTACAGAGTTCTTGAAGTGGTGGCCTAACTA
CGGCTACACTAGAAGAACAGTATTTGGTATCTGCGCTCTGCTGAAGCCAGTTACCTTCGGAAAAAGAGTT
GGTAGCTCTTGATCCGGCAAACAAACCACCGCTGGTAGCGGTGGTTTTTTTGTTTGCAAGCAGCAGATTA
CGCGCAGAAAAAAAGGATCTCAAGAAGATCCTTTGATCTTTTCTACGGGGTCTGACGCTCTATTCAACAA
AGCCGCCGTCCCGTCAAGTCAGCGTAAATGGGTAGGGGGCTTCAAATCGTCCTCGTGATACCAATTCGGA
GCCTGCTTTTTTGTACAAACTTGTTGATAATGGCAATTCAAGGATCTTCACCTAGATCCTTTTAAATTAA
AAATGAAGTTTTAAATCAATCTAAAGTATATATGAGTAAACTTGGTCTGACAGTTACCAATGCTTAATCA
GTGAGGCACCTATCTCAGCGATCTGTCTATTTCGTTCATCCATAGTTGCCTGACTCCCCGTCGTGTAGAT
AACTACGATACGGGAGGGCTTACCATCTGGCCCCAGTGCTGCAATGATACCGCGAGAGCCACGCTCACCG
GCTCCAGATTTATCAGCAATAAACCAGCCAGCCGGAAGGGCCGAGCGCAGAAGTGGTCCTGCAACTTTAT
CCGCCTCCATCCAGTCTATTAATTGTTGCCGGGAAGCTAGAGTAAGTAGTTCGCCAGTTAATAGTTTGCG
CAACGTTGTTGCCATTGCTACAGGCATCGTGGTGTCACGCTCGTCGTTTGGTATGGCTTCATTCAGCTCC
GGTTCCCAACGATCAAGGCGAGTTACATGATCCCCCATGTTGTGCAAAAAAGCGGTTAGCTCCTTCGGTC
CTCCGATCGTTGTCAGAAGTAAGTTGGCCGCAGTGTTATCACTCATGGTTATGGCAGCACTGCATAATTC
TCTTACTGTCATGCCATCCGTAAGATGCTTTTCTGTGACTGGTGAGTACTCAACCAAGTCATTCTGAGAA
TAGTGTATGCGGCGACCGAGTTGCTCTTGCCCGGCGTCAATACGGGATAATACCGCGCCACATAGCAGAA
CTTTAAAAGTGCTCATCATTGGAAAACGTTCTTCGGGGCGAAAACTCTCAAGGATCTTACCGCTGTTGAG
ATCCAGTTCGATGTAACCCACTCGTGCACCCAACTGATCTTCAGCATCTTTTACTTTCACCAGCGTTTCT
GGGTGAGCAAAAACAGGAAGGCAAAATGCCGCAAAAAAGGGAATAAGGGCGACACGGAAATGTTGAATAC
TCATACTCTTCCTTTTTCAATATTATTGAAGCATTTATCAGGGTTATTGTCTCATGAGCGGATACATATT
TGAATGTATTTAGAAAAATAAACAAATAGGGGTTCCGCGCACATTTCCCCGAAAAGTGCCAGATACCTGA
AACAAAACCCATCGTACGGCCAAGGAAGTCTCCAATAACTGTGATCCACCACAAGCGCCAGGGTTTTC
Features (pLannotate 1.2.2; 11 found; start..end, strand, type, name):
     86..538     +  CDS            unc-119 (fragment): UN119_CAEEL - Experimental evidence at protein level: Swiss-Prot protein existence level 1. Myristoyl-binding protein that acts as a cargo adapter: specifically binds the myristoyl moiety of a subset of N-terminally myristoylated proteins and is required for their localization. Plays a key role in ciliary membrane localization of proteins. Required for the establishment or function of the nervous system. From Caenorhabditis elegans.
    655..688     +  protein_bind   loxP: Cre-mediated recombination occurs in the 8-bp core sequence (GCATACAT). Cre recombinase
    707..757     -  misc_feature   MCS (fragment): pUC18/19 multiple cloning site
    794..1639    +  CDS            mScarlet: mScarlet is a basic (constitutively fluorescent) red fluorescent protein published in 2016, derived from synthetic construct. It has moderate acid sensitivity.
   1640..1711    +  CDS            egl-13 (fragment): EGL13_CAEEL - Also known as cog-2 From Caenorhabditis elegans.
   1715..2038    +  terminator     tbb-2 terminator: tbb-2; transcription terminator for the C. elegans tubulin beta-2 gene
   2585..3173    -  rep_origin     ori: high-copy-number ColE1/pMB1/pBR322/pUC origin of replication
   3290..3314    -  protein_bind   attB1: mutant version of attB; recombination site for the Gateway® BP reaction BP Clonase™
   3414..4274    -  CDS            AmpR: β-lactamase; bla; confers resistance to ampicillin, carbenicillin, and related antibiotics
   4275..4379    -  promoter       AmpR promoter: bla
   4466..31      -  CDS            lacZα (fragment) (across the origin): LacZα fragment of β-galactosidase; lacZ fragment
