[The description below was written by a language model from this plasmid's Addgene catalogue record and pLannotate feature annotations shown in this document.]
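Description:
pSEM389 is an empty cloning vector for building red fluorescent transcriptional reporters in Caenorhabditis elegans with the MosTI (modular safe-harbor transgene insertion) system. It is built on the pTwist-Amp high-copy backbone. In E. coli it replicates from a ColE1/pUC-type origin and is selected through the AmpR β-lactamase gene driven by its own promoter. The annotated sequence is about 4.5 kb.

The payload is a promoterless reporter cassette. A small multiple cloning site, which also works as a BsaI Golden Gate acceptor with defined tgcc and aaaa overhangs, lies directly upstream of the mScarlet coding sequence. The downstream aaaa overhang doubles as the consensus sequence preceding the mScarlet start codon. mScarlet is described as carrying two nuclear localization signals, and the short egl-13-derived segment annotated right after the fluorophore probably corresponds to at least one of them. The cassette ends with the tbb-2 3' UTR/terminator. A promoter or other regulatory fragment cloned into the site ("NNN" in the plasmid name) therefore drives nuclear-localized red fluorescence, which makes expressing cells easier to identify.

Upstream of the cloning site are a partial unc-119 coding fragment and a loxP site. The record says the vector uses unc-119 selection for single-copy insertion, but it does not explain how the fragment functions. In general, a partial marker of this kind suggests that the rescuing gene is restored only on correct integration at the landing site, and the loxP site offers a handle for Cre-mediated recombination. The short attB1 and lacZα matches appear to be backbone remnants. The vector is used to generate defined single-copy reporter strains at MosTI safe-harbor sites.
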