Addgene plasmid #182349: pSEM389 - mosTI unc-119 - NNN - mScarlet(nls) - tbb-2
Purpose: (Empty Backbone) mScarlet transcriptional reporter cloning vector for mosTI(unc-119). Transgene inserted upstream of mScarlet(2xNLS) and tbb-2 3' UTR. MCS or Golden Gate (BsaI: tgcc - MCS - aaaa)
Depositing lab: Christian Froekjaer-Jensen. Depositing organization: King Abdullah University of Science and Technology (KAUST). Publication: Modular safe-harbor transgene insertion (MosTI) for targeted single-copy and extrachromosomal array integration in C. elegans. El Mouridi S, Alkhaldi F, Frokjaer-Jensen C. G3 (Bethesda). 2022 Jul 28. pii: 6651068. doi: 10.1093/g3journal/jkac184. PubMed 35900171.
Backbone
  Vector backbone: pTwist-Amp-high-copy
  Backbone manufacturer: Twist Biosciences
  Vector type: Worm Expression
Growth in bacteria
  Bacterial resistance: Ampicillin, 100 μg/mL
  Growth temperature: 37°C
  Growth strain: DH5alpha
  Copy number: High Copy
Terms and licenses: Academic/Nonprofit Terms; Industry Terms: Not Available to Industry
Depositor comments: www.wormbuilder.org MOdular Safe harbor Transgene Insertion (mosTI). Cloning vector for single-copy insertion using unc-119 selection. MCS/Golden Gate (BsaI) cloning vector with insertion upstream of mScarlet(2xNLS) and tbb-2 3' UTR. BsaI overhangs: tgcc - mcs - aaaa (use aaaa as consensus start site for mScarlet with aaaaATG). Please visit https://www.biorxiv.org/content/10.1101/2022.04.19.488726v1.full for bioRxiv preprint.
How to cite: pSEM389 - mosTI unc-119 - NNN - mScarlet(nls) - tbb-2 was a gift from Christian Froekjaer-Jensen (Addgene plasmid # 182349 ; http://n2t.net/addgene:182349 ; RRID:Addgene_182349)
